>Addgene plasmid #185141 | CAHS7_HYPDU_Boothby pSecTag (pBS0251) | addgene full sequence | sequence record 365641 | Addgene NGS Result
GACGTCGACGGATCGGGAGATCTCCCGATCCCCTATGGTGCACTCTCAGTACAATCTGCTCTGATGCCGC
ATAGTTAAGCCAGTATCTGCTCCCTGCTTGTGTGTTGGAGGTCGCTGAGTAGTGCGCGAGCAAAATTTAA
GCTACAACAAGGCAAGGCTTGACCGACAATTGCATGAAGAATCTGCTTAGGGTTAGGCGTTTTGCGCTGC
TTCGCGATGTACGGGCCAGATATACGCGTTGACATTGATTATTGACTAGTTATTAATAGTAATCAATTAC
GGGGTCATTAGTTCATAGCCCATATATGGAGTTCCGCGTTACATAACTTACGGTAAATGGCCCGCCTGGC
TGACCGCCCAACGACCCCCGCCCATTGACGTCAATAATGACGTATGTTCCCATAGTAACGCCAATAGGGA
CTTTCCATTGACGTCAATGGGTGGAGTATTTACGGTAAACTGCCCACTTGGCAGTACATCAAGTGTATCA
TATGCCAAGTACGCCCCCTATTGACGTCAATGACGGTAAATGGCCCGCCTGGCATTATGCCCAGTACATG
ACCTTATGGGACTTTCCTACTTGGCAGTACATCTACGTATTAGTCATCGCTATTACCATGGTGATGCGGT
TTTGGCAGTACATCAATGGGCGTGGATAGCGGTTTGACTCACGGGGATTTCCAAGTCTCCACCCCATTGA
CGTCAATGGGAGTTTGTTTTGGCACCAAAATCAACGGGACTTTCCAAAATGTCGTAACAACTCCGCCCCA
TTGACGCAAATGGGCGGTAGGCGTGTACGGTGGGAGGTCTATATAAGCAGAGCTCTCTGGCTAACTAGAG
AACCCACTGCTTACTGGCTTATCGAAATTAATACGACTCACTATAGGGAGACCCGAATTCGCCGCCACCA
TGGATTACAAGGATGATGATGATAAGATGATGTTTCTGGCCCGCAATGTAAGCAGAGTGGCTCTTCGATC
TGCGAGCCTCTCTCCTGCAGCGATCCCACAGCAGCAGCATGCAGGAGTGGCTGCCGTCTATGCGGTCAGG
TTCGCCTCATCATCCGGGTCAGGGCGGCCCGCTGACAACTGGGCCGAGTCTCAAAAGGAGAAGGCCAAAG
CCGGCCTCAAGGACGCTCAGGCCGAGGTCGGGAAGGTGGCTAGAGAAGTTAAGGACAAGGCCGCTGGAGG
GATCGAGCAGGCCAAGGATGCCGTGAAGCAGGGAGCCAATGACCTGAAACGGTCAGGGAGTAGGACCTTT
GAAAATGCCAAGGATGACATTCAGGCGAAAGCCCAGCACGCGAAATCCGACCTGAAGGGGGCGAAGCACC
AGGCCGAAGGCGTCGTTGAAAATGTGAAAGAAGCAGCAGAAAATGCATGGGAGAAGACAAAGGACGTCGC
TGAGAACCTGAAAGACAAGGTGCAATCCCCGGGTGGGCTCGCAGACAAAGCTGCGAATGCCTGGGAGACA
GTAAAGGATAGGGCTCAGGACGCTGCCTCTGAAGTTAAGCACAAGGCTGGCGACCTGAAAGATAAGGCCC
AGCAGGTAATTCACGATGCGACCACACAAAGCGGAGACAATAGGAAGCAGGATCAGCAGCAACGAAGAGA
CAGCCAGGGTTCTCAGTCAGGTCAGAATTCTCGGTCTCGGAACGGGTGTTTGTGGTTTTGTTGTGTGGTA
TTGTGATCAGCACGTGTTGACAATTAATCATCGGCATAGTATATCGGCATAGTATAATACGACAAGGTGA
GGAACTAAACCATGGCCAAGTTGACCAGTGCCGTTCCGGTGCTCACCGCGCGCGACGTCGCCGGAGCGGT
CGAGTTCTGGACCGACCGGCTCGGGTTCTCCCGGGACTTCGTGGAGGACGACTTCGCCGGTGTGGTCCGG
GACGACGTGACCCTGTTCATCAGCGCGGTCCAGGACCAGGTGGTGCCGGACAACACCCTGGCCTGGGTGT
GGGTGCGCGGCCTGGACGAGCTGTACGCCGAGTGGTCGGAGGTCGTGTCCACGAACTTCCGGGACGCCTC
CGGGCCGGCCATGACCGAGATCGGCGAGCAGCCGTGGGGGCGGGAGTTCGCCCTGCGCGACCCGGCCGGC
AACTGCGTGCACTTCGTGGCCGAGGAGCAGGACTGACACGTGCTACGAGATTTCGATTCCACCGCCGCCT
TCTATGAAAGGTTGGGCTTCGGAATCGTTTTCCGGGACGCCGGCTGGATGATCCTCCAGCGCGGGGATCT
CATGCTGGAGTTCTTCGCCCACCCCAACTTGTTTATTGCAGCTTATAATGGTTACAAATAAAGCAATAGC
ATCACAAATTTCACAAATAAAGCATTTTTTTCACTGCATTCTAGTTGTGGTTTGTCCAAACTCATCAATG
TATCTTATCATGTCTGTATACCGTCGACCTCTAGCTAGAGCTTGGCGTAATCATGGTCATAGCTGTTTCC
TGTGTGAAATTGTTATCCGCTCACAATTCCACACAACATACGAGCCGGAAGCATAAAGTGTAAAGCCTGG
GGTGCCTAATGAGTGAGCTAACTTACATTAATTGCGTTGCGCTCACTGCCCGCTTTCCAGTCGGGAAACC
TGTCGTGCCAGCTGCATTAATGAATCGGCCAACGCGCGGGGAGAGGCGGTTTGCGTATTGGGCGCTCTTC
CGCTTCCTCGCTCACTGACTCGCTGCGCTCGGTCGTTCGGCTGCGGCGAGCGGTATCAGCTCACTCAAAG
GCGGTAATACGGTTATCCACAGAATCAGGGGATAACGCAGGAAAGAACATGTGAGCAAAAGGCCAGCAAA
AGGCCAGGAACCGTAAAAAGGCCGCGTTGCTGGCGTTTTTCCATAGGCTCCGCCCCCCTGACGAGCATCA
CAAAAATCGACGCTCAAGTCAGAGGTGGCGAAACCCGACAGGACTATAAAGATACCAGGCGTTTCCCCCT
GGAAGCTCCCTCGTGCGCTCTCCTGTTCCGACCCTGCCGCTTACCGGATACCTGTCCGCCTTTCTCCCTT
CGGGAAGCGTGGCGCTTTCTCATAGCTCACGCTGTAGGTATCTCAGTTCGGTGTAGGTCGTTCGCTCCAA
GCTGGGCTGTGTGCACGAACCCCCCGTTCAGCCCGACCGCTGCGCCTTATCCGGTAACTATCGTCTTGAG
TCCAACCCGGTAAGACACGACTTATCGCCACTGGCAGCAGCCACTGGTAACAGGATTAGCAGAGCGAGGT
ATGTAGGCGGTGCTACAGAGTTCTTGAAGTGGTGGCCTAACTACGGCTACACTAGAAGAACAGTATTTGG
TATCTGCGCTCTGCTGAAGCCAGTTACCTTCGGAAAAAGAGTTGGTAGCTCTTGATCCGGCAAACAAACC
ACCGCTGGTAGCGGTGGTTTTTTTGTTTGCAAGCAGCAGATTACGCGCAGAAAAAAAGGATCTCAAGAAG
ATCCTTTGATCTTTTCTACGGGGTCTGACGCTCAGTGGAACGAAAACTCACGTTAAGGGATTTTGGTCAT
GAGATTATCAAAAAGGATCTTCACCTAGATCCTTTTAAATTAAAAATGAAGTTTTAAATCAATCTAAAGT
ATATATGAGTAAACTTGGTCTGACAGTTACCAATGCTTAATCAGTGAGGCACCTATCTCAGCGATCTGTC
TATTTCGTTCATCCATAGTTGCCTGACTCCCCGTCGTGTAGATAACTACGATACGGGAGGGCTTACCATC
TGGCCCCAGTGCTGCAATGATACCGCGAGACCCACGCTCACCGGCTCCAGATTTATCAGCAATAAACCAG
CCAGCCGGAAGGGCCGAGCGCAGAAGTGGTCCTGCAACTTTATCCGCCTCCATCCAGTCTATTAATTGTT
GCCGGGAAGCTAGAGTAAGTAGTTCGCCAGTTAATAGTTTGCGCAACGTTGTTGCCATTGCTACAGGCAT
CGTGGTGTCACGCTCGTCGTTTGGTATGGCTTCATTCAGCTCCGGTTCCCAACGATCAAGGCGAGTTACA
TGATCCCCCATGTTGTGCAAAAAAGCGGTTAGCTCCTTCGGTCCTCCGATCGTTGTCAGAAGTAAGTTGG
CCGCAGTGTTATCACTCATGGTTATGGCAGCACTGCATAATTCTCTTACTGTCATGCCATCCGTAAGATG
CTTTTCTGTGACTGGTGAGTACTCAACCAAGTCATTCTGAGAATAGTGTATGCGGCGACCGAGTTGCTCT
TGCCCGGCGTCAATACGGGATAATACCGCGCCACATAGCAGAACTTTAAAAGTGCTCATCATTGGAAAAC
GTTCTTCGGGGCGAAAACTCTCAAGGATCTTACCGCTGTTGAGATCCAGTTCGATGTAACCCACTCGTGC
ACCCAACTGATCTTCAGCATCTTTTACTTTCACCAGCGTTTCTGGGTGAGCAAAAACAGGAAGGCAAAAT
GCCGCAAAAAAGGGAATAAGGGCGACACGGAAATGTTGAATACTCATACTCTTCCTTTTTCAATATTATT
GAAGCATTTATCAGGGTTATTGTCTCATGAGCGGATACATATTTGAATGTATTTAGAAAAATAAACAAAT
AGGGGTTCCGCGCACATTTCCCCGAAAAGTGCCACCT
Features (pLannotate 1.2.2; 18 found; start..end, strand, type, name):
     34..86      -  misc_feature   bom (fragment): basis of mobility region from pBR322
    241..620     +  enhancer       CMV enhancer: human cytomegalovirus immediate early enhancer
    621..824     +  promoter       CMV promoter: human cytomegalovirus (CMV) immediate early promoter
    820..853     +  LTR            5' LTR (truncated) (fragment): truncated 5' long terminal repeat (LTR) from HIV-1
    869..887     +  promoter       T7 promoter: promoter for bacteriophage T7 RNA polymerase
    912..936     +  CDS            2xFLAG (fragment): two tandem FLAG® epitope tags
    940..1653    +  CDS            CAHS 68135: CAHS7_HYPDU - Protein inferred from homology: Swiss-Prot protein existence level 3. Cytosolic heat soluble protein acting as a molecular shield in water-deficient condition (PubMed:28306513). Tardigrade-specific intrinsically disordered proteins (TDPs) are essential for desiccation tolerance by forming non-crystalline amorphous solids upon desiccation, and this vitrified state mirrors their protective capabilities (PubMed:28306513). From Hypsibius dujardini (Water bear) (Macrobiotus dujardini).
   1696..1743    +  promoter       EM7 promoter: synthetic bacterial promoter&nbsp
   1762..2136    +  CDS            BleoR: antibiotic-binding protein; Sh ble from Streptoalloteichus hindustanus; confers resistance to bleomycin, phleomycin, and Zeocin™
   2146..2271    +  CDS            ble (fragment): BLE_KLEPN - Experimental evidence at protein level: Swiss-Prot protein existence level 1. Binding protein with a strong affinity to the bleomycin family of antibiotics. Binds to CL990; an antimitotic-antibiotic compound. From Klebsiella pneumoniae.
   2266..2387    +  polyA_signal   SV40 poly(A) signal: SV40 polyadenylation signal
   2460..2476    -  protein_bind   lac operator: The lac repressor binds to the lac operator to inhibit transcription in E. coli. This inhibition can be relieved by adding lactose or isopropyl-β-D-thiogalactopyranoside (IPTG). lac repressor encoded by lacI
   2484..2514    -  promoter       lac promoter: promoter for the E. coli lac operon
   2529..2550    -  protein_bind   CAP binding site: CAP binding activates transcription in the presence of cAMP. E. coli catabolite activator protein
   2563..2655    -  CDS            lacI (fragment): lac repressor; lacI; The lac repressor binds to the lac operator to inhibit transcription in E. coli. This inhibition can be relieved by adding lactose or isopropyl-β-D-thiogalactopyranoside (IPTG).
   2838..3426    -  rep_origin     ori: high-copy-number ColE1/pMB1/pBR322/pUC origin of replication
   3597..4457    -  CDS            AmpR: β-lactamase; bla; confers resistance to ampicillin, carbenicillin, and related antibiotics
   4458..4562    -  promoter       AmpR promoter: bla
