[The description below was written by a language model from this plasmid's Addgene catalogue record and pLannotate feature annotations shown in this document.]
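Description:
CAHS7_HYPDU_Boothby pSecTag (pBS0251) is a 4,587 nt mammalian expression plasmid carrying the tardigrade gene CAHS7_HYPDU from Hypsibius dujardini. The backbone is recorded as YK 02, and the construct name and depositor comments tie it to the pSecTag family, with pSecTag2 B named as the matched negative control. It is maintained in E. coli at high copy through a ColE1/pUC-type origin and selected with ampicillin via the bla gene and its own promoter. A bleomycin-family (Zeocin) resistance gene, Sh ble, sits behind the bacterial EM7 promoter and is followed by an SV40 polyadenylation signal. No eukaryotic promoter is annotated directly upstream of this marker, so whether it can be used for selection in mammalian cells is unclear from the record. Remnants of the lac promoter/operator region, a lacI fragment and a bom fragment are backbone carry-over.

The payload is driven by the human cytomegalovirus immediate early enhancer and promoter, followed by a T7 promoter. A short FLAG-type epitope (annotated as a fragment of a 2xFLAG tag) lies immediately upstream of the CAHS coding sequence and is probably an N-terminal tag, although the reading frame is not stated. No secretion leader is annotated despite the pSecTag name, and no dedicated polyadenylation signal is annotated between the insert and the EM7 cassette. The insert, introduced by Gibson cloning and listed at 777 bp, encodes a cytosolic abundant heat soluble protein. This is an intrinsically disordered, tardigrade-specific protein thought to act as a molecular shield during desiccation. The plasmid was used to express the protein in human cells, where the depositors report it as one of the top performers in an assay for protection against apoptosis.
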