Addgene plasmid #185141: CAHS7_HYPDU_Boothby pSecTag (pBS0251)
Purpose: For the mammalian expression of the tardigrade protein CAHS7_HYPDU. This is one of the top performing targets in our apoptosis assay (it protected from apoptosis).
Depositing lab: Pamela Silver. Depositing organization: Harvard Medical School. Publication: Natural and Designed Proteins Inspired by Extremotolerant Organisms Can Form Condensates and Attenuate Apoptosis in Human Cells. Veling MT, Nguyen DT, Thadani NN, Oster ME, Rollins NJ, Brock KP, Bethel NP, Lim S, Baker D, Way JC, Marks DS, Chang RL, Silver PA. ACS Synth Biol. 2022 Mar 18;11(3):1292-1302. doi: 10.1021/acssynbio.1c00572. Epub 2022 Feb 18. PubMed 35176859.
Backbone
  Vector backbone: YK 02
  Vector type: Mammalian Expression
Growth in bacteria
  Bacterial resistance: Ampicillin, 100 μg/mL
  Growth temperature: 37°C
  Growth strain: DH5alpha
  Copy number: High Copy
Gene/Insert
  Gene/Insert name: CAHS7_HYPDU
  Species: H. dujardini
  Insert size (bp): 777
  Cloning method: Gibson Cloning
Terms and licenses: Academic/Nonprofit Terms; Industry Terms: Not Available to Industry
Depositor comments: This is one of the top performing targets in our apoptosis assay (it protected from apoptosis). See supplemental table 2 in our paper to see its performance in our assay. The negative control for this assay is pSecTag2 B which can be obtained from Thermo here https://www.thermofisher.com/order/catalog/product/V90020
How to cite: CAHS7_HYPDU_Boothby pSecTag (pBS0251) was a gift from Pamela Silver (Addgene plasmid # 185141 ; http://n2t.net/addgene:185141 ; RRID:Addgene_185141)
