>Addgene plasmid #185141 | CAHS7_HYPDU_Boothby pSecTag (pBS0251) | depositor partial sequence | sequence record 359010 | This is the insert sequence
ATGGATTACAAGGATGATGATGATAAGATGATGTTTCTGGCCCGCAATGTAAGCAGAGTGGCTCTTCGAT
CTGCGAGCCTCTCTCCTGCAGCGATCCCACAGCAGCAGCATGCAGGAGTGGCTGCCGTCTATGCGGTCAG
GTTCGCCTCATCATCCGGGTCAGGGCGGCCCGCTGACAACTGGGCCGAGTCTCAAAAGGAGAAGGCCAAA
GCCGGCCTCAAGGACGCTCAGGCCGAGGTCGGGAAGGTGGCTAGAGAAGTTAAGGACAAGGCCGCTGGAG
GGATCGAGCAGGCCAAGGATGCCGTGAAGCAGGGAGCCAATGACCTGAAACGGTCAGGGAGTAGGACCTT
TGAAAATGCCAAGGATGACATTCAGGCGAAAGCCCAGCACGCGAAATCCGACCTGAAGGGGGCGAAGCAC
CAGGCCGAAGGCGTCGTTGAAAATGTGAAAGAAGCAGCAGAAAATGCATGGGAGAAGACAAAGGACGTCG
CTGAGAACCTGAAAGACAAGGTGCAATCCCCGGGTGGGCTCGCAGACAAAGCTGCGAATGCCTGGGAGAC
AGTAAAGGATAGGGCTCAGGACGCTGCCTCTGAAGTTAAGCACAAGGCTGGCGACCTGAAAGATAAGGCC
CAGCAGGTAATTCACGATGCGACCACACAAAGCGGAGACAATAGGAAGCAGGATCAGCAGCAACGAAGAG
ACAGCCAGGGTTCTCAGTCAGGTCAGAATTCTCGGTCTCGGAACGGGTGTTTGTGGTTTTGTTGTGTGGT
ATTGTGA
